Addgene plasmid #162379: pGP-AAV-syn-FLEX-jGCaMP8f-WPRE
Purpose: AAV-mediated expression of ultrafast protein calcium sensor under the Syn promoter, Cre-dependent expression
Depositing lab: GENIE Project. Depositing organization: HHMI, Janelia Research Campus. Publication: jGCaMP8 Fast Genetically Encoded Calcium Indicators. Zhang Y, Rózsa M, Bushey D, Zheng J, Reep D, Broussard GJ, Tsang A, Tsegaye G, Patel R, Narayan S, Li JX, Zhang R, Ahrens MB, Turner GC, Wang SS-H, Svoboda K, Korff W, Schreiter ER, Hasseman JP, Kolb I, Looger LL. Janelia Research Campus, Online Resource (2020) doi:10.25378/janelia.13148243.
Backbone
  Vector backbone: AAV-Syn-FLEX
  Backbone manufacturer: Scott Sternson
  Vector type: Mammalian Expression, AAV, Cre/Lox
Growth in bacteria
  Bacterial resistance: Ampicillin, 100 μg/mL
  Growth temperature: 30°C
  Growth strain: NEB Stable
  Copy number: Low Copy
Gene/Insert
  Gene/Insert name: jGCaMP8f (alt name: variant 456)
  Species: R. norvegicus (rat), G. gallus (chicken); A. victoria (jellyfish)
  Insert size (bp): 1269
  Mutation: Q315L
  Promoter: Synapsin
  Tag / fusion protein: 6xHis (N terminal on insert)
  Cloning method: Restriction Enzyme; 5′ cloning site Unknown (unknown if destroyed); 3′ cloning site Unknown (unknown if destroyed)
Terms and licenses: Academic/Nonprofit Terms; Industry Terms: Not Available to Industry
Depositor comments: For additional description and application data, see Zhang & Rózsa et al. (2023). Fast and sensitive GCaMP calcium indicators for imaging neural populations. Nature, 615(7954), 884–891. https://doi.org/10.1038/s41586-023-05828-9.
How to cite: pGP-AAV-syn-FLEX-jGCaMP8f-WPRE was a gift from GENIE Project (Addgene plasmid # 162379 ; http://n2t.net/addgene:162379 ; RRID:Addgene_162379) For viral preps, please replace (Addgene plasmid # 162379) in the above sentence with: (Addgene viral prep # 162379-AAV1), (Addgene viral prep # 162379-AAV5), (Addgene viral prep # 162379-AAV9), or (Addgene viral prep # 162379-AAVrg)
