[The description below was written by a language model from this plasmid's Addgene catalogue record and the feature table of its GenBank file.]
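Description:
pGP-AAV-syn-FLEX-jGCaMP8f-WPRE is a 5.8 kb AAV transfer plasmid built on the AAV-Syn-FLEX backbone for Cre-dependent, neuron-restricted expression of the fast genetically encoded calcium indicator jGCaMP8f. The expression cassette lies between two AAV2 inverted terminal repeats, which allow the intervening DNA to be replicated and packaged into recombinant AAV particles when rep/cap and helper functions are supplied in trans. Outside the ITRs, the bacterial backbone carries a ColE1/pUC-type origin, an f1 phage origin and a beta-lactamase gene for ampicillin selection. Although the origin is annotated as a high-copy type, the catalogue lists the plasmid as low copy and specifies a recombination-deficient strain, consistent with the instability typical of ITR-containing plasmids.

The human synapsin I promoter drives the cassette and confers neuronal specificity. Downstream, the jGCaMP8f coding sequence (about 1.27 kb, variant 456, with the recorded Q315L mutation and an N-terminal 6xHis tag) sits in reverse orientation. The sensor itself is not annotated as a single feature, but the complement-strand His tag and the EGFP-derived primer sites mark its inverted position. It is flanked by a FLEX (DIO) arrangement of paired lox2272 and loxP sites in opposing orientations. Without Cre, only antisense transcript is made. Cre inverts the insert through one pair of compatible sites, then excises a site of the other pair, locking the sensor in the sense orientation. A WPRE enhances transcript stability and expression, and an SV40 polyadenylation signal terminates the message. The insert's calcium-sensing and fluorescent domains derive from rat, chicken and jellyfish sequences. The construct is used to make AAV for calcium imaging of neural activity in genetically defined, Cre-expressing neuronal populations.
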