LOCUS       Exported 5849 bp ds-DNA circular SYN 12-MAY-2021
DEFINITION  AAV-mediated expression of ultrafast protein calcium sensor under
            the Syn promoter, Cre-dependent expression.
ACCESSION   .
VERSION     .
KEYWORDS    pGP-AAV-syn-FLEX-jGCaMP8f-WPRE
SOURCE      synthetic DNA construct
  ORGANISM  synthetic DNA construct
REFERENCE   1 (bases 1 to 5849)
  AUTHORS   Zhang , Yan; Rozsa, Marton; Bushey, Daniel; Zheng, Jihong; Reep,
            Daniel; Broussard, Gerard Joey; Tsang, Arthur; Tsegaye, Getahun;
            Patel, Ronak; Narayan, Sujatha; Li, Jing Xuan; Zhang, Rongwei;
            Ahrens, Misha B.; Turner, Glenn C.; Wang, Samuel S.-H.; Svoboda,
            Karel; Korff, Wyatt; Schreiter, Eric R.; Hasseman, Jeremy P.; Kolb,
            Ilya; Looger, Loren L
  TITLE     jGCaMP8 Fast Genetically Encoded Calcium Indicators
  JOURNAL   Janelia Research Campus. Online resource. 2020
REFERENCE   2 (bases 1 to 5849)
  AUTHORS   .
  TITLE     Direct Submission
  JOURNAL   Exported May 12, 2021 from SnapGene Server 1.1.58
            http://www.snapgene.com
FEATURES             Location/Qualifiers
     source          1..5849
                     /organism="synthetic DNA construct"
                     /mol_type="other DNA"
     promoter        34..481
                     /label=hSyn promoter
                     /note="human synapsin I promoter; confers neuron-specific
                     expression (Kugler et al., 2003)"
     protein_bind    complement(511..544)
                     /label=lox2272
                     /bound_moiety="Cre recombinase"
                     /note="Cre-mediated recombination occurs in the 8-bp core
                     sequence (GGATACTT). lox2272 sites are compatible with each
                     other, but incompatible with loxP or loxN sites (Lee and
                     Saito, 1988)."
     protein_bind    complement(607..640)
                     /label=loxP
                     /bound_moiety="Cre recombinase"
                     /note="Cre-mediated recombination occurs in the 8-bp core
                     sequence (GCATACAT)."
     primer_bind     1210..1229
                     /label=EXFP-R
                     /note="For distinguishing EGFP variants, reverse primer"
     primer_bind     1469..1490
                     /label=EGFP-N
                     /note="EGFP, reverse primer"
     primer_bind     complement(1596..1617)
                     /label=EGFP-C
                     /note="EGFP, forward primer"
     CDS             complement(1899..1916)
                     /codon_start=1
                     /product="6xHis affinity tag"
                     /label=6xHis
                     /translation="HHHHHH"
     protein_bind    1936..1969
                     /label=lox2272
                     /bound_moiety="Cre recombinase"
                     /note="Cre-mediated recombination occurs in the 8-bp core
                     sequence (GGATACTT). lox2272 sites are compatible with each
                     other, but incompatible with loxP or loxN sites (Lee and
                     Saito, 1988)."
     protein_bind    2040..2073
                     /label=loxP
                     /bound_moiety="Cre recombinase"
                     /note="Cre-mediated recombination occurs in the 8-bp core
                     sequence (GCATACAT)."
     misc_feature    2115..2703
                     /label=WPRE
                     /note="woodchuck hepatitis virus posttranscriptional
                     regulatory element"
     primer_bind     complement(2168..2188)
                     /label=WPRE-R
                     /note="WPRE, reverse primer"
     CDS             complement(2586..2597)
                     /codon_start=1
                     /product="Factor Xa recognition and cleavage site"
                     /label=Factor Xa site
                     /translation="IEGR"
     polyA_signal    2746..2867
                     /label=SV40 poly(A) signal
                     /note="SV40 polyadenylation signal"
     primer_bind     complement(2757..2776)
                     /label=EBV-rev
                     /note="SV40 polyA terminator, reverse primer"
     primer_bind     2811..2830
                     /label=SV40pA-R
                     /note="SV40 polyA, reverse primer"
     repeat_region   3029..3158
                     /label=AAV2 ITR
     primer_bind     complement(3224..3241)
                     /label=L4440
                     /note="L4440 vector, forward primer"
     rep_origin      complement(3395..3983)
                     /direction=LEFT
                     /label=ori
                     /note="high-copy-number ColE1/pMB1/pBR322/pUC origin of
                     replication"
     primer_bind     complement(3475..3494)
                     /label=pBR322ori-F
                     /note="pBR322 origin, forward primer"
     CDS             complement(4154..5014)
                     /codon_start=1
                     /gene="bla"
                     /product="beta-lactamase"
                     /label=AmpR
                     /note="confers resistance to ampicillin, carbenicillin, and
                     related antibiotics"
                     /translation="MSIQHFRVALIPFFAAFCLPVFAHPETLVKVKDAEDQLGARVGYI
                     ELDLNSGKILESFRPEERFPMMSTFKVLLCGAVLSRIDAGQEQLGRRIHYSQNDLVEYS
                     PVTEKHLTDGMTVRELCSAAITMSDNTAANLLLTTIGGPKELTAFLHNMGDHVTRLDRW
                     EPELNEAIPNDERDTTMPVAMATTLRKLLTGELLTLASRQQLIDWMEADKVAGPLLRSA
                     LPAGWFIADKSGAGERGSRGIIAALGPDGKPSRIVVIYTTGSQATMDERNRQIAEIGAS
                     LIKHW"
     primer_bind     4777..4796
                     /label=Amp-R
                     /note="Ampicillin resistance gene, reverse primer"
     promoter        complement(5015..5119)
                     /gene="bla"
                     /label=AmpR promoter
     rep_origin      complement(5145..5600)
                     /direction=LEFT
                     /label=f1 ori
                     /note="f1 bacteriophage origin of replication; arrow
                     indicates direction of (+) strand synthesis"
     primer_bind     complement(5282..5303)
                     /label=F1ori-F
                     /note="F1 origin, forward primer"
     primer_bind     5494..5513
                     /label=F1ori-R
                     /note="F1 origin, reverse primer"
     repeat_region   5672..5801
                     /label=AAV2 ITR
ORIGIN
        1 ctaggaagat ctctgcagag ggccctgcgt atgagtgcaa gtgggtttta ggaccaggat
       61 gaggcggggt gggggtgcct acctgacgac cgaccccgac ccactggaca agcacccaac
      121 ccccattccc caaattgcgc atcccctatc agagaggggg aggggaaaca ggatgcggcg
      181 aggcgcgtgc gcactgccag cttcagcacc gcggacagtg ccttcgcccc cgcctggcgg
      241 cgcgcgccac cgccgcctca gcactgaagg cgcgctgacg tcactcgccg gtcccccgca
      301 aactcccctt cccggccacc ttggtcgcgt ccgcgccgcc gccggcccag ccggaccgca
      361 ccacgcgagg cgcgagatag gggggcacgg gcgcgaccat ctgcgctgcg gcgccggcga
      421 ctcagcgctg cctcagtctg cggtgggcag cggaggagtc gtgtcgtgcc tgagagcgca
      481 gtcgaattca agctgctagc aaggatcccc ataacttcgt ataaagtatc ctatacgaag
      541 ttatatcaaa ataggaagac caatgcttca ccatcgaccc gaattgccaa gcatcaccat
      601 cgacccataa cttcgtataa tgtatgctat acgaagttat actagagctt tcacttcgct
      661 gtcatcattt gtacaaactc ttcgtagttt acctgaccat ccccatcgat gtctgcttcc
      721 ctgatcattt catcaacctc ttcatctgtt aacttctctc caaggtttgt catcacgtgg
      781 cgaagctctg ctgcactgat gtagccattg ccatccttat caaacacacc gaacgcttct
      841 ctaatttctt cttccgtgtc cctgtatttc atttttcttg ccatcattgt caggaactca
      901 gggaagtcga ttgtgccgtc accgtcggca tctacttcat tgatcatgtc ctgcagctct
      961 gcttctgtgg ggttcagtcc gagagaccgc atcaccgtcc ccagctcctt ggttgttatt
     1021 gtcccatccc cgtccttgtc aaatagggag aaagcctctt taaattctgc gatctgctct
     1081 tcagtcagtt ggtccggcag gttgtactcc agcttgtgcc ccaggatgtt gccgtcctcc
     1141 ttgaagtcga tgcccttcag ctcgatgcgg ttcaccaggg tgtcgccctc gaacttcacc
     1201 tcggcgcggg tcttgtagtt gccgtcgtcc ttgaagaaga tggtgcgctc ctggatgtag
     1261 ccttcgggca tggcggactt gaagaagtcg tgctgcttca tgtggtcggg gtagcggctg
     1321 aagcactgca cgccgtaggt cagggtggtc acgagggtgg gccagggcac gggcagcttg
     1381 ccggtggtgc agatgaactt cagggtcagc ttgccgtagg tggcatcgcc ctcaccctcg
     1441 ccggacacgc tgaacttgtg gccgtttacg tcgccgtcca gctcgaccag gatgggcacc
     1501 accccggtga acagctcctc gcccttgctc accatgctcc ctccggtacc gcccttgtac
     1561 agctcgtcca tgccgagagt gatcccggcg gcggtcacga actccagcag gaccatgtga
     1621 tcgcgcttct cgttggggtc tttcgaaagt ttggactcca cgctcaggta gtggttgtcg
     1681 ggcagcagca cggggccgtc gccgatgggg gtgttctgct ggtagtggta ggcgagctgc
     1741 acgccgccgt cctcgatgtt gtggcggatg tggaagttcg ccttgatgcc gttcttctgc
     1801 ttgtcggcct tgatatagac gttgatcttc aggcccatca ggcgggcgat gatcttcacg
     1861 gcggtggcca cctccttgaa ggtcttcttg cgacgcgtgt gatgatggtg atgatgcatg
     1921 gtggcggatc ctagtataac ttcgtatagg atactttata cgaagttatc attgggattc
     1981 ttcctatttt gatccaagca tcaccatcga ccctctagtc cagatctcac catcgaccca
     2041 taacttcgta tagcatacat tatacgaagt tatgtccctc gaagaggttc gaattcgata
     2101 tcaagcttat cgataatcaa cctctggatt acaaaatttg tgaaagattg actggtattc
     2161 ttaactatgt tgctcctttt acgctatgtg gatacgctgc tttaatgcct ttgtatcatg
     2221 ctattgcttc ccgtatggct ttcattttct cctccttgta taaatcctgg ttgctgtctc
     2281 tttatgagga gttgtggccc gttgtcaggc aacgtggcgt ggtgtgcact gtgtttgctg
     2341 acgcaacccc cactggttgg ggcattgcca ccacctgtca gctcctttcc gggactttcg
     2401 ctttccccct ccctattgcc acggcggaac tcatcgccgc ctgccttgcc cgctgctgga
     2461 caggggctcg gctgttgggc actgacaatt ccgtggtgtt gtcggggaaa tcatcgtcct
     2521 ttccttggct gctcgcctgt gttgccacct ggattctgcg cgggacgtcc ttctgctacg
     2581 tcccttcggc cctcaatcca gcggaccttc cttcccgcgg cctgctgccg gctctgcggc
     2641 ctcttccgcg tcttcgcctt cgccctcaga cgagtcggat ctccctttgg gccgcctccc
     2701 cgcatcgata ccgtcgaccc gggcggccgc ttcgagcaga catgataaga tacattgatg
     2761 agtttggaca aaccacaact agaatgcagt gaaaaaaatg ctttatttgt gaaatttgtg
     2821 atgctattgc tttatttgta accattataa gctgcaataa acaagttaac aacaacaatt
     2881 gcattcattt tatgtttcag gttcaggggg agatgtggga ggttttttaa agcaagtaaa
     2941 acctctacaa atgtggtaaa atcgataagg atcttcctag agcatggcta cgtagataag
     3001 tagcatggcg ggttaatcat taactacaag gaacccctag tgatggagtt ggccactccc
     3061 tctctgcgcg ctcgctcgct cactgaggcc gggcgaccaa aggtcgcccg acgcccgggc
     3121 tttgcccggg cggcctcagt gagcgagcga gcgcgcagct gcattaatga atcggccaac
     3181 gcgcggggag aggcggtttg cgtattgggc gctcttccgc ttcctcgctc actgactcgc
     3241 tgcgctcggt cgttcggctg cggcgagcgg tatcagctca ctcaaaggcg gtaatacggt
     3301 tatccacaga atcaggggat aacgcaggaa agaacatgtg agcaaaaggc cagcaaaagg
     3361 ccaggaaccg taaaaaggcc gcgttgctgg cgtttttcca taggctccgc ccccctgacg
     3421 agcatcacaa aaatcgacgc tcaagtcaga ggtggcgaaa cccgacagga ctataaagat
     3481 accaggcgtt tccccctgga agctccctcg tgcgctctcc tgttccgacc ctgccgctta
     3541 ccggatacct gtccgccttt ctcccttcgg gaagcgtggc gctttctcat agctcacgct
     3601 gtaggtatct cagttcggtg taggtcgttc gctccaagct gggctgtgtg cacgaacccc
     3661 ccgttcagcc cgaccgctgc gccttatccg gtaactatcg tcttgagtcc aacccggtaa
     3721 gacacgactt atcgccactg gcagcagcca ctggtaacag gattagcaga gcgaggtatg
     3781 taggcggtgc tacagagttc ttgaagtggt ggcctaacta cggctacact agaagaacag
     3841 tatttggtat ctgcgctctg ctgaagccag ttaccttcgg aaaaagagtt ggtagctctt
     3901 gatccggcaa acaaaccacc gctggtagcg gtggtttttt tgtttgcaag cagcagatta
     3961 cgcgcagaaa aaaaggatct caagaagatc ctttgatctt ttctacgggg tctgacgctc
     4021 agtggaacga aaactcacgt taagggattt tggtcatgag attatcaaaa aggatcttca
     4081 cctagatcct tttaaattaa aaatgaagtt ttaaatcaat ctaaagtata tatgagtaaa
     4141 cttggtctga cagttaccaa tgcttaatca gtgaggcacc tatctcagcg atctgtctat
     4201 ttcgttcatc catagttgcc tgactccccg tcgtgtagat aactacgata cgggagggct
     4261 taccatctgg ccccagtgct gcaatgatac cgcgagaccc acgctcaccg gctccagatt
     4321 tatcagcaat aaaccagcca gccggaaggg ccgagcgcag aagtggtcct gcaactttat
     4381 ccgcctccat ccagtctatt aattgttgcc gggaagctag agtaagtagt tcgccagtta
     4441 atagtttgcg caacgttgtt gccattgcta caggcatcgt ggtgtcacgc tcgtcgtttg
     4501 gtatggcttc attcagctcc ggttcccaac gatcaaggcg agttacatga tcccccatgt
     4561 tgtgcaaaaa agcggttagc tccttcggtc ctccgatcgt tgtcagaagt aagttggccg
     4621 cagtgttatc actcatggtt atggcagcac tgcataattc tcttactgtc atgccatccg
     4681 taagatgctt ttctgtgact ggtgagtact caaccaagtc attctgagaa tagtgtatgc
     4741 ggcgaccgag ttgctcttgc ccggcgtcaa tacgggataa taccgcgcca catagcagaa
     4801 ctttaaaagt gctcatcatt ggaaaacgtt cttcggggcg aaaactctca aggatcttac
     4861 cgctgttgag atccagttcg atgtaaccca ctcgtgcacc caactgatct tcagcatctt
     4921 ttactttcac cagcgtttct gggtgagcaa aaacaggaag gcaaaatgcc gcaaaaaagg
     4981 gaataagggc gacacggaaa tgttgaatac tcatactctt cctttttcaa tattattgaa
     5041 gcatttatca gggttattgt ctcatgagcg gatacatatt tgaatgtatt tagaaaaata
     5101 aacaaatagg ggttccgcgc acatttcccc gaaaagtgcc acctaaattg taagcgttaa
     5161 tattttgtta aaattcgcgt taaatttttg ttaaatcagc tcatttttta accaataggc
     5221 cgaaatcggc aaaatccctt ataaatcaaa agaatagacc gagatagggt tgagtgttgt
     5281 tccagtttgg aacaagagtc cactattaaa gaacgtggac tccaacgtca aaggnnnnnn
     5341 nnnnnnnnnn nnnnnnnnnn nnnnnnnnnn nnnnnnnnnn nnntnnnnnn nnnnnnnnnn
     5401 nnnnnnnnnn nnnnnnnnnn nnnnnnnnnn nnnnnnnnnn nnnnnnnnnn nnnnnnnnnn
     5461 nnnnnnnnnn nnnnngnnnn nnnnnnnnnn nnnnnnnnnn nnnnnnnnnn nnnnnnnnnn
     5521 nnnnnnnnnn nnnnnnnnnn nnnnnnnnnn nnnnnnnnnn nnnnnnnnnn nnnnnnnnnn
     5581 nnnnnnnnnn nnnnnnnnnn cccattcgcc attcaggctg cgcaactgtt gggaagggcg
     5641 atcggtgcgg gcctcttcgc tattacgcca gctgcgcgct cgctcgctca ctgaggccgc
     5701 ccgggcaaag cccgggcgtc gggcgacctt tggtcgcccg gcctcagtga gcgagcgagc
     5761 gcgcagagag ggagtggcca actccatcac taggggttcc ttgtagttaa tgattaaccc
     5821 gccatgctac ttatctacgt agccatgct
//
