>Addgene plasmid #162379 | pGP-AAV-syn-FLEX-jGCaMP8f-WPRE | depositor partial sequence | sequence record 314707 | jGCaMP8f insert reverse orientation
TCACTTCGCTGTCATCATTTGTACAAACTCTTCGTAGTTTACCTGACCATCCCCATCGATGTCTGCTTCC
CTGATCATTTCATCAACCTCTTCATCTGTTAACTTCTCTCCAAGGTTTGTCATCACGTGGCGAAGCTCTG
CTGCACTGATGTAGCCATTGCCATCCTTATCAAACACACCGAACGCTTCTCTAATTTCTTCTTCCGTGTC
CCTGTATTTCATTTTTCTTGCCATCATTGTCAGGAACTCAGGGAAGTCGATTGTGCCGTCACCGTCGGCA
TCTACTTCATTGATCATGTCCTGCAGCTCTGCTTCTGTGGGGTTCAGTCCGAGAGACCGCATCACCGTCC
CCAGCTCCTTGGTTGTTATTGTCCCATCCCCGTCCTTGTCAAATAGGGAGAAAGCCTCTTTAAATTCTGC
GATCTGCTCTTCAGTCAGTTGGTCCGGCAGGTTGTACTCCAGCTTGTGCCCCAGGATGTTGCCGTCCTCC
TTGAAGTCGATGCCCTTCAGCTCGATGCGGTTCACCAGGGTGTCGCCCTCGAACTTCACCTCGGCGCGGG
TCTTGTAGTTGCCGTCGTCCTTGAAGAAGATGGTGCGCTCCTGGATGTAGCCTTCGGGCATGGCGGACTT
GAAGAAGTCGTGCTGCTTCATGTGGTCGGGGTAGCGGCTGAAGCACTGCACGCCGTAGGTCAGGGTGGTC
ACGAGGGTGGGCCAGGGCACGGGCAGCTTGCCGGTGGTGCAGATGAACTTCAGGGTCAGCTTGCCGTAGG
TGGCATCGCCCTCACCCTCGCCGGACACGCTGAACTTGTGGCCGTTTACGTCGCCGTCCAGCTCGACCAG
GATGGGCACCACCCCGGTGAACAGCTCCTCGCCCTTGCTCACCATGCTCCCTCCGGTACCGCCCTTGTAC
AGCTCGTCCATGCCGAGAGTGATCCCGGCGGCGGTCACGAACTCCAGCAGGACCATGTGATCGCGCTTCT
CGTTGGGGTCTTTCGAAAGTTTGGACTCCACGCTCAGGTAGTGGTTGTCGGGCAGCAGCACGGGGCCGTC
GCCGATGGGGGTGTTCTGCTGGTAGTGGTAGGCGAGCTGCACGCCGCCGTCCTCGATGTTGTGGCGGATG
TGGAAGTTCGCCTTGATGCCGTTCTTCTGCTTGTCGGCCTTGATATAGACGTTGATCTTCAGGCCCATCA
GGCGGGCGATGATCTTCACGGCGGTGGCCACCTCCTTGAAGGTCTTCTTGCGACGCGTGTGATGATGGTG
ATGATGCAT
